>Addgene plasmid #233807 | pRO217 | addgene full sequence | sequence record 469344 | Addgene NGS Result
GACCTACACCGAACTGAGATACCTACAGCGTGAGCTATGAGAAAGCGCCACGCTTCCCGAAGGGAGAAAG
GCGGACAGGTATCCGGTAAGCGGCAGGGTCGGAACAGGAGAGCGCACGAGGGAGCTTCCAGGGGGAAACG
CCTGGTATCTTTATAGTCCTGTCGGGTTTCGCCACCTCTGACTTGAGCGTCGATTTTTGTGATGCTCGTC
AGGGGGGCGGAGCCTATGGAAAAACGCCAGCAACGCGGCCTTTTTACGGTTCCTGGCCTTTTGCTGGCCT
TTTGCTCACATGTTCTTTCCTGCGTTATCCCCTGATTCTGTGGATAACCGTAGTCGGTCTCATATGAGTC
GTCTTGATAAGTCCAAGATCATAAATAGCGCACTGGAATTGCTGAACGGCGTTGGTATTGAGGGTCTTAC
CACGAGAAAGCTGGCACAGAAGTTGGGGGTCGAACAACCGACCTTGTACTGGCATGTCAAGAATAAGCGT
GCGCTATTAGATGCCTTACCTATCGAGATGCTAGACAGACATCATACTCACTCATGTCCATTGGAGGGGG
AGTCTTGGCAAGACTTTCTTAGAAACAATGCAAAGTCATATAGGTGCGCGCTACTATCACATAGAGATGG
GGCCAAAGTCCATTTGGGCACCAGGCCGACCGAAAAGCAGTACGAGACTTTAGAGAACCAGCTGGCATTC
CTGTGTCAACAAGGCTTCAGTCTAGAGAATGCTCTGTATGCTTTAAGCGCGGTCGGCCACTTCACGCTAG
GTTGTGTATTAGAGGAACAAGAACACCAAGTGGCAAAAGAGGAAAGAGAAACTCCAACGACCGACAGCAT
GCCACCACTGTTGAAACAAGCAATCGAACTGTTTGATCGTCAAGGGGCTGAACCAGCATTCCTATTCGGT
TTGGAATTAATAATCTGCGGTCTGGAGAAACAATTGAAGTGCGAAAGCGGCGGGCCGACAGATGCCTTAG
ATGACTTTGACCTAGATATGTTACCAGCCGACGCCCTTGACGACTTTGATCTGGACATGCTGCCGGCTGA
CGCCTTGGATGACTTCGACTTGGATATGTTGCCAGGGGGATCCTGAGACCAGACCAATAAAAAACGCCCG
GCGGCAACCGAGCGTTCTGAACAAATCCAGATGGAGTTCTGAGGTCATTACTGGATCTATCAACAGGAGT
CCAAGCGAGCTCGATATCAAATTACGCCCCGCCCTGCCACTCATCGCAGTACTGTTGTAATTCATTAAGC
ATTCTGCCGACATGGAAGCCATCACAAACGGCATGATGAACCTGAATCGCCAGCGGCATCAGCACCTTGT
CGCCTTGCGTATAATATTTGCCCATGGTGAAAACGGGGGCGAAGAAGTTGTCCATATTGGCCACGTTTAA
ATCAAAACTGGTGAAACTCACCCAGGGATTGGCTGAAACGAAAAACATATTCTCAATAAACCCTTTAGGG
AAATAGGCCAGGTTTTCACCGTAACACGCCACATCTTGCGAATATATGTGTAGAAACTGCCGGAAATCGT
CGTGGTATTCACTCCAGAGCGATGAAAACGTTTCAGTTTGCTCATGGAAAACGGTGTAACAAGGGTGAAC
ACTATCCCATATCACCAGCTCACCGTCTTTCATTGCCATACGAAATTCCGGATGAGCATTCATCAGGCGG
GCAAGAATGTGAATAAAGGCCGGATAAAACTTGTGCTTATTTTTCTTTACGGTCTTTAAAAAGGCCGTAA
TATCCAGCTGAACGGTCTGGTTATAGGTACATTGAGCAACTGACTGAAATGCCTCAAAATGTTCTTTACG
ATGCCATTGGGATATATCAACGGTGGTATATCCAGTGATTTTTTTCTCCATTTTAGCTTCCTTAGCTCCT
GAAAATCTCGATAACTCAAAAAATACGCCCGGTAGTGATCTTATTTCATTATGGTGAAAGTTGGAACCTC
TTACGTGCCCGATCAATCATGACCAAAATCCCTTAACGTGAGTTTTCGTTCCACTGAGCGTCAGACCCCG
TAGAAAAGATCAAAGGATCTTCTTGAGATCCTTTTTTTCTGCGCGTAATCTGCTGCTTGCAAACAAAAAA
ACCACCGCTACCAGCGGTGGTTTGTTTGCCGGATCAAGAGCTACCAACTCTTTTTCCGAAGGTAACTGGC
TTCAGCAGAGCGCAGATACCAAATACTGTTCTTCTAGTGTAGCCGTAGTTAGGCCACCACTTCAAGAACT
CTGTAGCACCGCCTACATACCTCGCTCTGCTAATCCTGTTACCAGTGGCTGCTGCCAGTGGCGATAAGTC
GTGTCTTACCGGGTTGGACTCAAGACGATAGTTACCGGATAAGGCGCAGCGGTCGGGCTGAACGGGGGGT
TCGTGCACACAGCCCAGCTTGGAGCGAAC
Features (pLannotate 1.2.2; 6 found; start..end, strand, type, name):
    344..961     +  CDS            tetR: TETR2_ECOLX - Experimental evidence at protein level: Swiss-Prot protein existence level 1. TetR is the repressor of the tetracycline resistance element; its N-terminal region forms a helix-turn-helix structure and binds DNA. Binding of tetracycline to TetR reduces the repressor affinity for the tetracycline resistance gene (tetA) promoter operator sites. From Escherichia coli.
   1010..1029    +  CDS            VP48 (fragment): 3 tandem repeats of the minimal activation domain of herpes simplex virus VP16 (Cheng et al., 2013)
   1107..1141    -  terminator     lambda t0 terminator: minimal transcription terminator from phage lambda (Scholtissek and Grosse, 1987)
   1215..1871    -  CDS            cat: CAT_ECOLX - Experimental evidence at protein level: Swiss-Prot protein existence level 1. This enzyme is an effector of chloramphenicol resistance in bacteria. From Escherichia coli. This protein is used as a marker in many commonly used cloning vectors, such as pACYC184.
   1872..1969    -  promoter       cat promoter: promoter of the E. coli cat gene encoding chloramphenicol acetyltransferase
   2053..232     +  rep_origin     ori (across the origin): high-copy-number ColE1/pMB1/pBR322/pUC origin of replication
