[The description below was written by a language model from this plasmid's Addgene catalogue record and pLannotate feature annotations shown in this document.]
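Description:
pRO217 is a small (about 2.4 kb) MoClo Yeast Toolkit part plasmid built in the pYTK001 entry backbone, carrying the reverse tetracycline-controlled transactivator variant rtTA-v16 as a type 3 (coding sequence) part. It is catalogued as a yeast expression vector, but it is a storage and assembly plasmid rather than a functional expression construct. The annotated features include no yeast promoter, terminator, selectable marker or yeast origin of replication. These elements are supplied by other toolkit parts when the coding sequence is combined into a transcription unit by Golden Gate assembly. In E. coli the plasmid is maintained at high copy through a ColE1/pUC-type origin and selected with chloramphenicol, using a cat gene driven by its native promoter. A lambda t0 terminator lies just downstream of the cat gene on the same strand.

The payload is annotated as a TetR-derived coding region followed by a short fragment matching repeats of the minimal herpes simplex virus VP16 activation domain, which is the typical architecture of an rtTA. In such fusions, mutations in the TetR moiety reverse its behaviour so that the protein binds tet operator sequences in the presence of doxycycline or related tetracyclines, and the VP16-derived domain then activates transcription from an operator-containing promoter. The specific mutations that define the v16 variant are not stated in the record. The part belongs to a standardized set of MoClo-compatible inducible promoter systems for tunable gene expression in Saccharomyces cerevisiae, where it would be placed under a chosen yeast promoter and paired with a tetO-based responsive promoter.
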