Addgene plasmid #233807: pRO217
Purpose: MoClo-YTK; type3; rtTA systems; rtTA-v16
Depositing lab: Jeff Hasty. Depositing organization: University of California, San Diego (UCSD). Publication: A Standardized Set of MoClo-Compatible Inducible Promoter Systems for Tunable Gene Expression in Yeast. O'Laughlin R, Tran Q, Lezia A, Ngamkanjanarat W, Emmanuele P, Hao N, Hasty J. ACS Synth Biol. 2024 Jan 19;13(1):85-102. doi: 10.1021/acssynbio.3c00184. Epub 2023 Dec 11. PubMed 38079574.
Backbone
  Vector backbone: pYTK001
  Vector type: Yeast Expression
Growth in bacteria
  Bacterial resistance: Chloramphenicol, 25 μg/mL
  Growth temperature: 37°C
  Growth strain: DH5alpha
  Copy number: High Copy
Gene/Insert
  Gene/Insert name: rtTA-v16
  Species: S. cerevisiae (budding yeast)
  Cloning method: Golden Gate
Terms and licenses: Academic/Nonprofit Terms; Industry Terms: Not Available to Industry
How to cite: pRO217 was a gift from Jeff Hasty (Addgene plasmid # 233807 ; http://n2t.net/addgene:233807 ; RRID:Addgene_233807)
